Addgene plasmid #56405: mAzami Green-H2B
Purpose: Localization: Nucleus/Histones, Excitation: 492, Emission: 505
Depositing lab: Michael Davidson. Depositing organization: Florida State University, Tallahassee.
Backbone
  Vector backbone: mAzami Green
  Backbone size w/o insert (bp): 4750
  Vector type: Mammalian Expression
  Selectable markers: Neomycin (select with G418)
Growth in bacteria
  Bacterial resistance: Kanamycin, 50 μg/mL
  Growth temperature: 37°C
  Growth strain: DH5alpha
  Copy number: High Copy
Gene/Insert
  Gene/Insert name: H2B (alt name: Human Histone H2B)
  Species: H. sapiens (human)
  Entrez Gene: H2BC11 (a.k.a. H2B/r, H2BFR, H2BJ, HIST1H2BJ)
  Promoter: CMV
  Tag / fusion protein: mAzami Green (C terminal on backbone)
  Cloning method: Unknown
  Sequencing primers: 5′ CMV-F; 3′ SV40pA-R
Terms and licenses: Academic/Nonprofit Terms; Industry Terms: Not Available to Industry
Depositor comments: . Excitation = 492; Emission = 505
How to cite: mAzami Green-H2B was a gift from Michael Davidson (Addgene plasmid # 56405 ; http://n2t.net/addgene:56405 ; RRID:Addgene_56405)
