[The description below was written by a language model from this plasmid's Addgene catalogue record and pLannotate feature annotations shown in this document.]
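Description:
mAzami Green-H2B is a mammalian expression plasmid that produces human histone H2B (HIST1H2BJ/H2BC11) fused to the monomeric green fluorescent protein mAzami-Green, giving a fluorescent marker for chromatin and the nucleus. The sequenced record is 5,067 nt. The feature layout matches a standard N1-type fluorescent protein fusion vector. The CMV immediate early enhancer and promoter are followed by a remnant of the multiple cloning site, then the H2B coding sequence. A short linker gap separates H2B from the mammalian codon-optimized mAzami-Green coding sequence, and the unit ends with an SV40 polyadenylation signal. The fluorescent protein therefore sits at the C terminus of the histone, as the catalogue entry states. The recorded spectral values are excitation at 492 nm and emission at 505 nm.

The plasmid is propagated in E. coli through a high-copy ColE1/pUC-type origin and selected with kanamycin. A single Tn5 aminoglycoside phosphotransferase gene (NeoR/KanR) provides both selections. A bacterial bla-type promoter drives it for kanamycin resistance, and the SV40 enhancer/early promoter drives it in mammalian cells, with an HSV TK polyadenylation signal, allowing G418 selection of stable transfectants. An f1 origin is also present, which permits single-stranded DNA production. The short hits annotated as large T antigen, ble and bGH poly(A) fragments are most likely backbone remnants or annotation artefacts, not functional elements. The trailing CMV enhancer fragment simply reflects where the circular sequence was linearized.

Because H2B is incorporated into nucleosomes, the fusion labels chromatin. Constructs of this kind are typically used in imaging to visualize nuclei and chromosomes by green fluorescence. The record does not state how the insert was cloned.
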