Features (pLannotate 1.2.2; 16 found; start..end, strand, type, name):
      1..304     +  enhancer       CMV enhancer: human cytomegalovirus immediate early enhancer
    305..508     +  promoter       CMV promoter: human cytomegalovirus (CMV) immediate early promoter
    531..592     +  misc_feature   MCS (fragment): multiple cloning site
    597..974     +  CDS            H2B: human histone H2B; HIST1H2BJ
    993..1673    +  CDS            hmAzami-Green: humanized monomeric Azami-Green fluorescent protein mammalian codon-optimized
   1689..1772    +  CDS            large T antigen (fragment): large T antigen from SV40 (simian virus 40)
   1795..1916    +  polyA_signal   SV40 poly(A) signal: SV40 polyadenylation signal
   1950..2378    -  rep_origin     f1 ori (sequence partly withheld): f1 bacteriophage origin of replication; arrow indicates direction of (+) strand synthesis
   2405..2509    +  promoter       AmpR promoter: bla
   2511..2868    +  promoter       SV40 promoter: SV40 enhancer and early promoter
   2903..3697    +  CDS            NeoR/KanR: aminoglycoside phosphotransferase from Tn5; aph(3')-II (or nptII); confers resistance to neomycin, kanamycin, and G418 (Geneticin®)
   3718..3870    +  CDS            ble (fragment): BLE_KLEPN - Experimental evidence at protein level: Swiss-Prot protein existence level 1. Binding protein with a strong affinity to the bleomycin family of antibiotics. Binds to CL990; an antimitotic-antibiotic compound. From Klebsiella pneumoniae.
   3929..3976    +  polyA_signal   HSV TK poly(A) signal: herpes simplex virus thymidine kinase polyadenylation signal (Cole and Stacy, 1985)
   4067..4083    -  polyA_signal   bGH poly(A) signal (fragment): bovine growth hormone polyadenylation signal
   4305..4893    +  rep_origin     ori: high-copy-number ColE1/pMB1/pBR322/pUC origin of replication
   5008..5067    +  enhancer       CMV enhancer (fragment): human cytomegalovirus immediate early enhancer
>Addgene plasmid #56405 | mAzami Green-H2B | addgene full sequence | sequence record 194984 | Addgene NGS Result
CGTTACATAACTTACGGTAAATGGCCCGCCTGGCTGACCGCCCAACGACCCCCGCCCATTGACGTCAATA
ATGACGTATGTTCCCATAGTAACGCCAATAGGGACTTTCCATTGACGTCAATGGGTGGAGTATTTACGGT
AAACTGCCCACTTGGCAGTACATCAAGTGTATCATATGCCAAGTACGCCCCCTATTGACGTCAATGACGG
TAAATGGCCCGCCTGGCATTATGCCCAGTACATGACCTTATGGGACTTTCCTACTTGGCAGTACATCTAC
GTATTAGTCATCGCTATTACCATGGTGATGCGGTTTTGGCAGTACATCAATGGGCGTGGATAGCGGTTTG
ACTCACGGGGATTTCCAAGTCTCCACCCCATTGACGTCAATGGGAGTTTGTTTTGGCACCAAAATCAACG
GGACTTTCCAAAATGTCGTAACAACTCCGCCCCATTGACGCAAATGGGCGGTAGGCGTGTACGGTGGGAG
GTCTATATAAGCAGAGCTGGTTTAGTGAACCGTCAGATCCGCTAGCGCTACCGGACTCAGATCTCGAGCT
CAAGCTTCGAATTCTGCAGTCGACGGTACCGCCACCATGCCAGAGCCAGCGAAGTCTGCTCCCGCCCCGA
AAAAGGGCTCCAAGAAGGCGGTGACTAAGGCGCAGAAGAAAGGCGGCAAGAAGCGCAAGCGCAGCCGCAA
GGAGAGCTATTCCATCTATGTGTACAAGGTTCTGAAGCAGGTCCACCCTGACACCGGCATTTCGTCCAAG
GCCATGGGCATCATGAATTCGTTTGTGAACGACATTTTCGAGCGCATCGCAGGTGAGGCTTCCCGCCTGG
CGCATTACAACAAGCGCTCGACCATCACCTCCAGGGAGATCCAGACGGCCGTGCGCCTGCTGCTGCCTGG
GGAGTTGGCCAAGCACGCCGTGTCCGAGGGTACTAAGGCCATCACCAAGTACACCAGCGCTAAGGATCCA
CCGGTCGCCACCATGGTGAGCGTGATCAAGCCCGAGATGAAGATCAAGCTGTGCATGAGGGGCACCGTGA
ACGGCCACAACTTCGTGATCGAGGGCGAGGGCAAGGGCAACCCCTACGAGGGCACCCAGATCCTGGACCT
GAACGTGACCGAGGGCGCCCCCCTGCCCTTCGCCTACGACATCCTGACCACCGTGTTCCAGTACGGCAAC
AGGGCCTTCACCAAGTACCCCGCCGACATCCAGGACTACTTCAAGCAGACCTTCCCCGAGGGCTACCACT
GGGAGAGGAGCATGACCTACGAGGACCAGGGCATCTGCACCGCCACCAGCAACATCAGCATGAGGGGCGA
CTGCTTCTTCTACGACATCAGGTTCGACGGCACCAACTTCCCCCCCAACGGCCCCGTGATGCAGAAGAAG
ACCCTGAAGTGGGAGCCCAGCACCGAGAAGATGTACGTGGAGGACGGCGTGCTGAAGGGCGACGTGAACA
TGAGGCTGCTGCTGGAGGGCGGCGGCCACTACAGGTGCGACTTCAAGACCACCTACAAGGCCAAGAAGGA
GGTGAGGCTGCCCGACGCCCACAAGATCGACCACAGGATCGAGATCCTGAAGCACGACAAGGACTACAAC
AAGGTGAAGCTGTACGAGAACGCCGTGGCCAGGTACTCCATGCTGCCCAGCCAGGCCAAGTAAGCGGCCG
CGACTCTAGATCATAATCAGCCATACCACATTTGTAGAGGTTTTACTTGCTTTAAAAAACCTCCCACACC
TCCCCCTGAACCTGAAACATAAAATGAATGCAATTGTTGTTGTTAACTTGTTTATTGCAGCTTATAATGG
TTACAAATAAAGCAATAGCATCACAAATTTCACAAATAAAGCATTTTTTTCACTGCATTCTAGTTGTGGT
TTGTCCAAACTCATCAATGTATCTTAAGGCGTAAATTGTAAGCGTTAATATTTTGTTAAAATTCGCGTTA
AATTTTTGTTAAATCAGCTCATTTTTTAACCAATAGGCCGAAATCGGCAAAATCCCTTATAAATCAAAAG
AATAGACCGAGATAGGGT
[37 nt withheld, positions 2049-2085]
AAAGAACGTGGACTCCAACGTCAAAGG
[49 nt withheld, positions 2113-2161]
T
[91 nt withheld, positions 2163-2253]
G
[124 nt withheld, positions 2255-2378]
CAGGTGGCACTTTTCGGGGAAATGTGCGCGGAACCCCTATTTGTTTATTTTTCTAAATACATTCAAATAT
GTATCCGCTCATGAGACAATAACCCTGATAAATGCTTCAATAATATTGAAAAAGGAAGAGTCCTGAGGCG
GAAAGAACCAGCTGTGGAATGTGTGTCAGTTAGGGTGTGGAAAGTCCCCAGGCTCCCCAGCAGGCAGAAG
TATGCAAAGCATGCATCTCAATTAGTCAGCAACCAGGTGTGGAAAGTCCCCAGGCTCCCCAGCAGGCAGA
AGTATGCAAAGCATGCATCTCAATTAGTCAGCAACCATAGTCCCGCCCCTAACTCCGCCCATCCCGCCCC
TAACTCCGCCCAGTTCCGCCCATTCTCCGCCCCATGGCTGACTAATTTTTTTTATTTATGCAGAGGCCGA
GGCCGCCTCGGCCTCTGAGCTATTCCAGAAGTAGTGAGGAGGCTTTTTTGGAGGCCTAGGCTTTTGCAAA
GATCGATCAAGAGACAGGATGAGGATCGTTTCGCATGATTGAACAAGATGGATTGCACGCAGGTTCTCCG
GCCGCTTGGGTGGAGAGGCTATTCGGCTATGACTGGGCACAACAGACAATCGGCTGCTCTGATGCCGCCG
TGTTCCGGCTGTCAGCGCAGGGGCGCCCGGTTCTTTTTGTCAAGACCGACCTGTCCGGTGCCCTGAATGA
ACTGCAAGACGAGGCAGCGCGGCTATCGTGGCTGGCCACGACGGGCGTTCCTTGCGCAGCTGTGCTCGAC
GTTGTCACTGAAGCGGGAAGGGACTGGCTGCTATTGGGCGAAGTGCCGGGGCAGGATCTCCTGTCATCTC
ACCTTGCTCCTGCCGAGAAAGTATCCATCATGGCTGATGCAATGCGGCGGCTGCATACGCTTGATCCGGC
TACCTGCCCATTCGACCACCAAGCGAAACATCGCATCGAGCGAGCACGTACTCGGATGGAAGCCGGTCTT
GTCGATCAGGATGATCTGGACGAAGAGCATCAGGGGCTCGCGCCAGCCGAACTGTTCGCCAGGCTCAAGG
CGAGCATGCCCGACGGCGAGGATCTCGTCGTGACCCATGGCGATGCCTGCTTGCCGAATATCATGGTGGA
AAATGGCCGCTTTTCTGGATTCATCGACTGTGGCCGGCTGGGTGTGGCGGACCGCTATCAGGACATAGCG
TTGGCTACCCGTGATATTGCTGAAGAGCTTGGCGGCGAATGGGCTGACCGCTTCCTCGTGCTTTACGGTA
TCGCCGCTCCCGATTCGCAGCGCATCGCCTTCTATCGCCTTCTTGACGAGTTCTTCTGAGCGGGACTCTG
GGGTTCGAAATGACCGACCAAGCGACGCCCAACCTGCCATCACGAGATTTCGATTCCACCGCCGCCTTCT
ATGAAAGGTTGGGCTTCGGAATCGTTTTCCGGGACGCCGGCTGGATGATCCTCCAGCGCGGGGATCTCAT
GCTGGAGTTCTTCGCCCACCCTAGGGGGAGGCTAACTGAAACACGGAAGGAGACAATACCGGAAGGAACC
CGCGCTATGACGGCAATAAAAAGACAGAATAAAACGCACGGTGTTGGGTCGTTTGTTCATAAACGCGGGG
TTCGGTCCCAGGGCTGGCACTCTGTCGATACCCCACCGAGACCCCATTGGGGCCAATACGCCCGCGTTTC
TTCCTTTTCCCCACCCCACCCCCCAAGTTCGGGTGAAGGCCCAGGGCTCGCAGCCAACGTCGGGGCGGCA
GGCCCTGCCATAGCCTCAGGTTACTCATATATACTTTAGATTGATTTAAAACTTCATTTTTAATTTAAAA
GGATCTAGGTGAAGATCCTTTTTGATAATCTCATGACCAAAATCCCTTAACGTGAGTTTTCGTTCCACTG
AGCGTCAGACCCCGTAGAAAAGATCAAAGGATCTTCTTGAGATCCTTTTTTTCTGCGCGTAATCTGCTGC
TTGCAAACAAAAAAACCACCGCTACCAGCGGTGGTTTGTTTGCCGGATCAAGAGCTACCAACTCTTTTTC
CGAAGGTAACTGGCTTCAGCAGAGCGCAGATACCAAATACTGTTCTTCTAGTGTAGCCGTAGTTAGGCCA
CCACTTCAAGAACTCTGTAGCACCGCCTACATACCTCGCTCTGCTAATCCTGTTACCAGTGGCTGCTGCC
AGTGGCGATAAGTCGTGTCTTACCGGGTTGGACTCAAGACGATAGTTACCGGATAAGGCGCAGCGGTCGG
GCTGAACGGGGGGTTCGTGCACACAGCCCAGCTTGGAGCGAACGACCTACACCGAACTGAGATACCTACA
GCGTGAGCTATGAGAAAGCGCCACGCTTCCCGAAGGGAGAAAGGCGGACAGGTATCCGGTAAGCGGCAGG
GTCGGAACAGGAGAGCGCACGAGGGAGCTTCCAGGGGGAAACGCCTGGTATCTTTATAGTCCTGTCGGGT
TTCGCCACCTCTGACTTGAGCGTCGATTTTTGTGATGCTCGTCAGGGGGGCGGAGCCTATGGAAAAACGC
CAGCAACGCGGCCTTTTTACGGTTCCTGGCCTTTTGCTGGCCTTTTGCTCACATGTTCTTTCCTGCGTTA
TCCCCTGATTCTGTGGATAACCGTATTACCGCCATGCATTAGTTATTAATAGTAATCAATTACGGGGTCA
TTAGTTCATAGCCCATATATGGAGTTCCG
