>Addgene plasmid #56405 | mAzami Green-H2B | depositor partial sequence | sequence record 87298 | insert sequence
CGTCAGATCCGCTAGCGCTACCGGACTCAGATCTCGAGCTCAAGCTTCGAATTCTGCAGTCGACGGTACC
GCCACCATGCCAGAGCCAGCGAAGTCTGCTCCCGCCCCGAAAAAGGGCTCCAAGAAGGCGGTGACTAAGG
CGCAGAAGAAAGGCGGCAAGAAGCGCAAGCGCAGCCGCAAGGAGAGCTATTCCATCTATGTGTACAAGGT
TCTGAAGCAGGTCCACCCTGACACCGGCATTTCGTCCAAGGCCATGGGCATCATGAATTCGTTTGTGAAC
GACATTTTCGAGCGCATCGCAGGTGAGGCTTCCCGCCTGGCGCATTACAACAAGCGCTCGACCATCACCT
CCAGGGAGATCCAGACGGCCGTGCGCCTGCTGCTGCCTGGGGAGTTGGCCAAGCACGCCGTGTCCGAGGG
TACTAAGGCCATCACCAAGTACACCAGCGCTAAGGATCCACCGGTCGCCACCATGGTGAGCGTGATCAAG
CCCGAGATGAAGATCAAGCTGTGCATGAGGGGCACCGTGAACGGCCACAACTTCGTGATCGAGGGCGAGG
GCAAGGGCAACCCCTACGAGGGCACCCAGATCCTGGACCTGAACGTGACCGAGGGCGCCCCCCTGCCCTT
CGCCTACGACATCCTGACCACCGTGTTCCAGTACGGCAACAGGGCCTTCACCAAGTACCCCGCCGACATC
CAGGACTACTTCAAGCAGACCTTCCCCGAGGGCTACCACTGGGAGAGGAGCATGACCTACGAGGACCAGG
GCATCTGCACCGCCACCAGCAACATCAGCATGAGGGGCGACTGCTTCTTCTACGACATCAGGTTCGACGG
CACCAACTTCCCCCCCAACGGCCCCGTGATGCAGAAGAAGACCCTGAAGTGGGAGCCCAGCACCGAGAAG
ATGTACGTGGAGGACGGCGTGCTGAAGGGCGACGTGAACATGAGGCTGCTGCTGGAGGGCGGCGGCCACT
ACAGGTGCGACTTCAAGACCACCTACAAGGCCAAGAAGGAGGTGAGGCTGCCCGACGCCCACAAGATCGA
CCACAGGATCGAGATCCTGAAGCACGACAAGGACTACAACAAGGTGAAGCTGTACGAGAACGCCGTGGCC
AGGTACTCCATGCTGCCCAGCCAGGCCAAGTAAGCGGCCGCGACTCTAGATCATAATCAGCCATACCACA
T
